>Addgene plasmid #227750 | pVG136 | addgene full sequence | sequence record 458025 | Addgene NGS Result
CAGCTTTTGTTCCCTTTAGTGAGGGTTAATTCCGAGCTTGGCGTAATCATGGTCATAGCTGTTTCCTGTG
TGAAATTGTTATCCGCTCACAATTCCACACAACATACGAGCCGGAAGCATAAAGTGTAAAGCCTGGGGTG
CCTAATGAGTGAGCTAACTCACATTAATTGCGTTGCGCTCACTGCCCGCTTTCCAGTCGGGAAACCTGTC
GTGCCAGCTGCATTAATGAATCGGCCAACGCGCGGGGAGAGGCGGTTTGCGTATTGGGCGCTCTTCCGCT
TCCTCGCTCACTGACTCGCTGCGCTCGGTCGTTCGGCTGCGGCGAGCGGTATCAGCTCACTCAAAGGCGG
TAATACGGTTATCCACAGAATCAGGGGATAACGCAGGAAAGAACATGTGAGCAAAAGGCCAGCAAAAGGC
CAGGAACCGTAAAAAGGCCGCGTTGCTGGCGTTTTTCCATAGGCTCCGCCCCCCTGACGAGCATCACAAA
AATCGACGCTCAAGTCAGAGGTGGCGAAACCCGACAGGACTATAAAGATACCAGGCGTTTCCCCCTGGAA
GCTCCCTCGTGCGCTCTCCTGTTCCGACCCTGCCGCTTACCGGATACCTGTCCGCCTTTCTCCCTTCGGG
AAGCGTGGCGCTTTCTCATAGCTCACGCTGTAGGTATCTCAGTTCGGTGTAGGTCGTTCGCTCCAAGCTG
GGCTGTGTGCACGAACCCCCCGTTCAGCCCGACCGCTGCGCCTTATCCGGTAACTATCGTCTTGAGTCCA
ACCCGGTAAGACACGACTTATCGCCACTGGCAGCAGCCACTGGTAACAGGATTAGCAGAGCGAGGTATGT
AGGCGGTGCTACAGAGTTCTTGAAGTGGTGGCCTAACTACGGCTACACTAGAAGAACAGTATTTGGTATC
TGCGCTCTGCTGAAGCCAGTTACCTTCGGAAAAAGAGTTGGTAGCTCTTGATCCGGCAAACAAACCACCG
CTGGTAGCGGTGGTTTTTTTGTTTGCAAGCAGCAGATTACGCGCAGAAAAAAAGGATCTCAAGAAGATCC
TTTGATCTTTTCTACGGGGTCTGACGCTCAGTGGAACGAAAACTCACGTTAAGGGATTTTGGTCATGAGA
TTATCAAAAAGGATCTTCACCTAGATCCTTTTAAATTAAAAATGAAGTTTTAAATCAATCTAAAGTATAT
ATGAGTAAACTTGGTCTGACAGTTACCAATGCTTAATCAGTGAGGCACCTATCTCAGCGATCTGTCTATT
TCGTTCATCCATAGTTGCCTGACTCCCCGTCGTGTAGATAACTACGATACGGGAGGGCTTACCATCTGGC
CCCAGTGCTGCAATGATACCGCGAGACCCACGCTCACCGGCTCCAGATTTATCAGCAATAAACCAGCCAG
CCGGAAGGGCCGAGCGCAGAAGTGGTCCTGCAACTTTATCCGCCTCCATCCAGTCTATTAATTGTTGCCG
GGAAGCTAGAGTAAGTAGTTCGCCAGTTAATAGTTTGCGCAACGTTGTTGCCATTGCTACAGGCATCGTG
GTGTCACGCTCGTCGTTTGGTATGGCTTCATTCAGCTCCGGTTCCCAACGATCAAGGCGAGTTACATGAT
CCCCCATGTTGTGCAAAAAAGCGGTTAGCTCCTTCGGTCCTCCGATCGTTGTCAGAAGTAAGTTGGCCGC
AGTGTTATCACTCATGGTTATGGCAGCACTGCATAATTCTCTTACTGTCATGCCATCCGTAAGATGCTTT
TCTGTGACTGGTGAGTACTCAACCAAGTCATTCTGAGAATAGTGTATGCGGCGACCGAGTTGCTCTTGCC
CGGCGTCAATACGGGATAATACCGCGCCACATAGCAGAACTTTAAAAGTGCTCATCATTGGAAAACGTTC
TTCGGGGCGAAAACTCTCAAGGATCTTACCGCTGTTGAGATCCAGTTCGATGTAACCCACTCGTGCACCC
AACTGATCTTCAGCATCTTTTACTTTCACCAGCGTTTCTGGGTGAGCAAAAACAGGAAGGCAAAATGCCG
CAAAAAAGGGAATAAGGGCGACACGGAAATGTTGAATACTCATACTCTTCCTTTTTCAATATTATTGAAG
CATTTATCAGGGTTATTGTCTCATGAGCGGATACATATTTGAATGTATTTAGAAAAATAAACAAATAGGG
GTTCCGCGCACATTTCCCCGAAAAGTGCCACCTGACGTCCTCGGCGCGTGACGTCTAAGAAACCATTATT
ATCATGACATTAACCTATAAAAATAGGCGTATCACGAGGCCCTTTCGTCTCGCGCGTTTCGGTGATGACG
GTGAAAACCTCTGACACATGCAGCTCCCGGAGACGGTCACAGCTTGTCTGTAAGCGGATGCCGGGAGCAG
ACAAGCCCGTCAGGGCGCGTCAGCGGGTGTTGGCGGGTGTCGGGGCTGGCTTAACTATGCGGCATCAGAG
CAGATTGTACTGAGAGTGCACCATACCACCTTTTCAATTCATCATTTTTTTTTTATTCTTTTTTTTGATT
TCGGTTTCCTTGAAATTTTTTTGATTCGGTAATCTCCGAACAGAAGGAAGAACGAAGGAAGGAGCACAGA
CTTAGATTGGTATATATACGCATATTGGGTCAGCAGTACAGAACCCTCGACGAAGTTGTAAGTGGTGGAT
CAGATATCATCATTGTTGGCAGAGGACTTTTCGCCAAGGGTAGAGATCCTAATACTAAACTCACAAATTA
GAGCTTCAATTTAATTATATCAGTTATTACCCTATGCGGTGTGAAATACCGCACAGATGCGTAAGGAGAA
AATACCGCATCAGGAAATTGTAAGCGTTAATATTTTGTTAAAATTCGCGTTAAATTTTTGTTAAATCAGC
TCATTTTTTAACCAATAGGCCGAAATCGGCAAAATCCCTTATAAATCAAAAGAATAGACCGAGATAGGGT
[37 nt withheld, positions 2941-2977]
AAAGAACGTGGACTCCAACGTCAAAGG
[49 nt withheld, positions 3005-3053]
T
[91 nt withheld, positions 3055-3145]
G
[124 nt withheld, positions 3147-3270]
CCATTCGCCATTCAGGCTGCGCAACTGTTGGGAAGGGCGATCGGTGCGGGCCTCTTCGCTATTACGCCAG
CTGGCGAAAGGGGGATGTGCTGCAAGGCGATTAAGTTGGGTAACGCCAGGGTTTTCCCAGTCACGACGTT
GTAAAACGACGGCCAGTGAATTGTAATACGACTCACTATAGGGGGCCAGCGTGGCCGTTTAAACATTTAA
ATGGCCGGCCGCTGCCACCGTTGTTTCCACCGAAGAAACCACCGTTGCCGTAACCACCACGACGGTTGTT
GCTAAAGAAGCTGCCACCGCCACGGCCACCGTTGTAGCCGCCGTTGTTGTTATTGTAGTTGCTACTGTTA
TTTCTGGCACTTCTTGGTTTTCCTCTTAAGTGAGGAGGAACATAACCATTCTCGTTGTTGTCGTTGATGC
TTAAATTTTGCACTTGTTCGCTCAGTTCAGCCATAATATGAAATGCTTTTCTTGTTGTTCTTACGGAATA
CCACTTGCCACCTATCACCACAACTAACTTTTTCCCGTTCCTCCATCTCTTTTATATTTTTTTTCTGGAG
TTCAAGAGAAAAAAAAAGAAAAAGCAAAAAGAAAAAAGGAAAGCGCGCCTCGTTCAGAATGACACGTATA
GAATGATGCATTACCTTGTCATCTTCAGTATCATACTGTTCGTATACATACTTACTGACATTCATAGGTA
TACATATATACACATGTATATATATCGTATGCTGCAGCTTTAAATAATCGGTGTCAAGATCTGAGCTCCA
CCGCGGTGGCGGCCGCTTATTTACTCAGGATCCCGCATGTTGCAGGTGGGAGTTCCAGCTCCCGGGAAAC
AGCTGCAAGAATTACTCGTGAGTAAGGAAAGAGTGAGGAACTATCGCATACCTGCATTTAAAGATGCCGA
TTTGGGCGCGAATCCTTTATTTTGGCTTCACCCTCATACTATTATCAGGGCCAGAAAAAGGAAGTGTTTC
CCTCCTTCTTGAATTGATGTTACCCTCATAAAGCACGTGGCCTCTTATCGAGAAAGAAATTACCGTCGCT
CGTGATTTGTTTGCAAAAAGAACAAAACTGAAAAAACCCAGACACGCTCGACTTCCTGTCTTCCTATTGA
TTGCAGCTTCCAATTTCGTCACACAACAAGGTCCTAGCGACGGCTCACAGGTTTTGTAACAAGCAATCGA
AGGTTCTGGAATGGCGGGAAAGGGTTTAGTACCACATGCTATGATGCCCACTGTGATCTCCAGAGCAAAG
TTCGTTCGATCGTACTGTTACTCTCTCTCTTTCAAACAGAATTGTCCGAATCGTGTGACAACAACAGCCT
GTTCTCACACACTCTTTTCTTCTAACCAAGGGGGTGGTTTAGTTTAGTAGAACCTCGTGAAACTTACATT
TACATATATATAAACTTGCATAAATTGGTCAATGCAAGAAATACATATTTGGTCTTTTCTAATTCGTAGT
TTTTCAAGTTCTTAGATGCTTTCTTTTTCTCTTTTTTACAGATCATCAAGGAAGTAATTATCTACTTTTT
ACAACAAATATAAAACACCGCGGTGGCGGCCGCTAAAATCATGGCTAGCCCGAAAAAAAAGAGAAAAGTA
GCCCCACCAACGGACGTTTCACTTGGTGACGAATTACATTTAGACGGTGAGGATGTAGCTATGGCACATG
CCGATGCTCTTGATGATTTTGATCTGGACATGTTAGGTGATGGGGATTCTCCCGGCCCCGGATTTACACC
ACATGATTCTGCTCCGTATGGCGCGTTGGACATGGCAGATTTCGAATTTGAACAGATGTTTACTGATGCA
CTTGGTATCGACGAATATGGAGGTGAATTCGGAGCAGATGATACTAGAGTTGAAGTCCAACCTCCAGCCC
AATGGGTATTGGATTTGATCGAGGCCTCACCCATAGCAAGTGTTGTTAGTGATCCCAGATTGGCTGATAA
TCCTTTGATTGCTATCAACCAGGCCTTTACCGATCTAACTGGGTATTCTGAGGAAGAATGTGTTGGTCGT
AATTGTAGATTTTTGGCAGGATCTGGTACTGAACCCTGGCTAACAGATAAGATCCGTCAAGGTGTTCGTG
AGCATAAACCCGTGTTGGTTGAGATTTTGAATTACAAAAAGGATGGTACTCCTTTTCGTAATGCAGTTTT
GGTGGCACCAATCTATGATGACGATGATGAATTACTATACTTCCTTGGTAGCCAAGTGGAAGTGGATGAC
GATCAACCGAACATGGGCATGGCCCGTAGAGAACGTGCTGCGGAGATGTTAAAAACTCTTTCATCACGTC
AATTAGAAGTCACAACTCTGGTTGCATCAGGCCTAAGAAATAAAGAAGTGGCTGCCAGACTGGGTCTTTC
AGAAAAAACTGTCAAAATGCACAGAGGTTTGGTAATGGAAAAATTAAACTTAAAAACGAGTGCAGATTTA
GTTAGAATTGCCGTAGAAGCAGGTATTTAAGTCGACCTCGAGTAATGATCATGTAATTAGTTATGTCACG
CTTACATTCACGCCCTCCCCCCACATCCGCTCTAACCGAAAAGGAAGGAGTTAGACAACCTGAAGTCTAG
GTCCCTATTTATTTTTTTATAGTTATGTTAGTATTAAGAACGTTATTTATATTTCAAATTTTTCTTTTTT
TTCTGTACAGACGCGTGTACGCATGTAACATTATACTGAAAACCTTGCTTGAGAAGGTTTTGGGACGCTC
GAAGGCTTTAATTTGCGGCCTTATCGCCGGCGAATAAATTAAGGCGCGCCAACATATCCGGAGGTACCCA
AAGCCGAATCCACCACGGTCACCGTTGTTTCTGAAGAAACCACCACGGCCGCCACCGTTGTTGAAACCAC
CACGAGGAGCAGAATCGCCTCTTCTGCCACCACCGTTACGGATGTGAGGTGGAACGTAACCACCACGTCT
TTGTTGCCCTTCAGGCATGGAAACTTGCTCTGCTAACTCAGTCATATTGGATATATGTATTACTTTCTTT
ATTTTTTGTAGTTTAGTCTTCTATTTCTTTTATAGTTTGGTATCTTTTTGCAAAAAATTTACCTCTATAT
CGTGTTCGTGCGTATTTCTTCCTCTATAATATGAAAAGAAAGGCAGTAGTCTTGGTTTTCTATTATTCCA
AATATTACAAGAATACCCAGAACCACAAGAAGCAGAAGAAACTAACTGCTTTATATACTTAATTTCCCGC
CACAAGCTCATCGCCCAGAAGTTTTTTTCAGTTTTTCACCTGACAATCTGGCAGCTCGCTGAAAAATTTT
CACCTGGGGTCGCCTGCTACGTAGAGTGATCACGTTTATGAATAGCACATTATATAGTGGCCCAGACGGT
CTGATGGTAGTTCATGTAGTTAAGAATAAATACTCTGTTTGTGTGATTTCTATGTGTACGTTATCTATAT
AAATATTGTTGATGGTGGTAGCTGTGGGCTGTGTTCTATGCTAGGACACCCTTAGTGGATGGAACGTCAT
CGCGACCCGTAGGTGTTCTTGCCTCTCTGATGGCGATGGCGAGCGCCTTGAAAGCTGATTCGGAGCGGTG
GTGGTCGTTGGTGCCCCGCAGACAGTCCACATGCATGGTGATACGCGCCTCAGTGGCGAAACTCTCCAAG
AAGTGCGGGATCATCTCTGTGGATAGCTGGCCTATGCGTTCTCGCTTCAGGCCCAGCTCCACCACGGCGA
AAGGCCTATTGGAGAAGTCAACCACAGCGCGGCTCAGCGCCTCGTCCAGTGGTGCAAACCCATGCCCGAA
CCTCTTGATACCACGCACGGAGCCAAGCGCCTCCTTGAACGCTTGGCCCAGCGCAATCCCACAGTCCTCA
ACAGTGTGGTGGTCATCGATGTGCAAGTCCCCTATACACTCCAGGATCAGAGACCACCCGCCATGCTTCG
CCAGCGCAGTCAACATGTGGTCCAAAAACCCAACTCCAGTGTGCACATGGATGGTCTGCCCATCACCACT
AGCATATTCCTTGCCCAGTATGCTCTCCCGTACAGAAACAGACCCACCGTCAAGATCCAGCGCCAGCTGT
ATATTCGTCTCCTGCGTAACCCTCTTAACAAACGCCATCCTTTGCTCGATGCTTCTCTTTGCTTCAATTA
TCTCAACTTTAAGTAAACCTGAAGTAAACTAGAACTAGATTAAATCAGAAGGCATCCGCAGCTTTATATA
CATATAGAGCCTCTTTGCCTTCGTTTATCTTGCCTGCTCATTTTTTAGTATATTCTTCGAAGAAATCACA
TTACTTTATATAATGTATAATTCATTATGTGATAATGCCAATCGCTAAGAAAAAAAAAGAGTCATCCGCT
AGGTGGAAAAAAAAAAATGAAAATCATTACCGAGGCATAAAAAAATATAGAGTGTACTAGAGGAGGCCAA
GAGTAATAGAAAAAGAAAATTGCGGGAAAGGACTGTGTTATGACTTCCCTGACTAATGCCGTGTTCAAAC
GATACCTGGCAGTGACTCCTAGCGCTCACCAAGCTCTTAAAACGAGAATTAAGAAAAAGTCGTCATCTTT
CGATAAGTTTTTCCCACAGCAAAGCAATAGTAGAAAAAAACAATGGGAAACGTTGAATGAAGACAAAGCG
TCGTGGTTTAAAAGGAAATACGCTCACGTACATGCTAGGGAACAGGACCGTGCAGCGGCCAGCGTGGCCG
TTTAAACATTTAAATGGCCGGCC
Features (pLannotate 1.2.2; 26 found; start..end, strand, type, name):
     13..31      -  promoter       T3 promoter: promoter for bacteriophage T3 RNA polymerase
     76..92      -  protein_bind   lac operator: The lac repressor binds to the lac operator to inhibit transcription in E. coli. This inhibition can be relieved by adding lactose or isopropyl-β-D-thiogalactopyranoside (IPTG). lac repressor encoded by lacI
    100..130     -  promoter       lac promoter: promoter for the E. coli lac operon
    145..166     -  protein_bind   CAP binding site: CAP binding activates transcription in the presence of cAMP. E. coli catabolite activator protein
    179..271     -  CDS            lacI (fragment): lac repressor; lacI; The lac repressor binds to the lac operator to inhibit transcription in E. coli. This inhibition can be relieved by adding lactose or isopropyl-β-D-thiogalactopyranoside (IPTG).
    454..1042    -  rep_origin     ori: high-copy-number ColE1/pMB1/pBR322/pUC origin of replication
   1213..2073    -  CDS            AmpR: β-lactamase; bla; confers resistance to ampicillin, carbenicillin, and related antibiotics
   2074..2178    -  promoter       AmpR promoter: bla
   2289..2324    +  CDS            rop (fragment): Rop protein, which maintains plasmids at low copy number; rop
   2426..2475    +  misc_feature   bom (fragment): basis of mobility region from pBR322
   2483..2615    +  promoter       URA3 promoter (fragment): S. cerevisiae URA3
   2615..2707    +  CDS            URA3 (fragment): PYRF_YEAST - Experimental evidence at protein level: Swiss-Prot protein existence level 1. From Saccharomyces cerevisiae (strain ATCC 204508 / S288c) (Baker's yeast).
   2763..2814    +  misc_feature   bom (fragment): basis of mobility region from pBR322
   2842..3270    -  rep_origin     f1 ori (sequence partly withheld): f1 bacteriophage origin of replication; arrow indicates direction of (+) strand synthesis
   3274..3431    -  CDS            lacZα (fragment): LacZα fragment of β-galactosidase; lacZ fragment
   3434..3452    +  promoter       T7 promoter: promoter for bacteriophage T7 RNA polymerase
   3527..3724    -  CDS            DED1 (fragment): DED1_YEAST - Also known as SPP81. Experimental evidence at protein level: Swiss-Prot protein existence level 1. ATP-binding RNA helicase involved in translation initiation. Remodels RNA in response to ADP and ATP concentrations by facilitating disruption, but also formation of RNA duplexes. Has weak ATP-dependent affinity for dsRNA, but strong ATP-dependent affinity for ssRNA. Acts as a virus host factor involved in the replication of the MBV and the L-A viruses by promoting the negative-strand RNA synthesis. May be involved in recognition of the preinitiation complex and DNA binding of the RN
   3720..4052    -  CDS            YO201_YEAST (fragment): Protein uncertain: Swiss-Prot protein existence level 5. From Saccharomyces cerevisiae (strain ATCC 204508 / S288c) (Baker's yeast).
   4826..4844    +  misc_feature   MCS (fragment): pBluescript multiple cloning site
   4881..5114    +  CDS            VP16_HHV11 (fragment): Experimental evidence at protein level: Swiss-Prot protein existence level 1. May play a role in the aggregation of tegument proteins around nucleocapsids during virus morphogenesis. From Human herpesvirus 1 (strain 17) (HHV-1) (Human herpes simplex virus 1).
   5112..5747    +  CDS            LVHTH_ERYLH (fragment): Experimental evidence at protein level: Swiss-Prot protein existence level 1. Has reversible, light-dependent DNA-binding activity. Upon illumination an internal FMN-protein adduct is formed which changes the protein conformation so that the previously sequestered DNA-binding domain is free to bind DNA. Binds to sequences within in its own promoter when illuminated but not when it has been incubated in the dark. From Erythrobacter litoralis (strain HTCC2594).
   5769..6016    +  terminator     CYC1 terminator: S. cerevisiae CYC1; transcription terminator for CYC1
   6067..6255    -  CDS            DED1 (fragment): DED1_CANGA - Protein inferred from homology: Swiss-Prot protein existence level 3. ATP-binding RNA helicase involved in translation initiation. Remodels RNA in response to ADP and ATP concentrations by facilitating disruption, but also formation of RNA duplexes (By similarity). From Candida glabrata (strain ATCC 2001 / CBS 138 / JCM 3761 / NBRC 0622 / NRRL Y-65) (Yeast) (Torulopsis glabrata).
   6742..7377    -  CDS            HIS3: HIS7_YEAST - Experimental evidence at protein level: Swiss-Prot protein existence level 1. From Saccharomyces cerevisiae (strain ATCC 204508 / S288c) (Baker's yeast).
   7483..7670    -  promoter       HIS3 promoter: S. cerevisiae HIS3
   7720..7947    +  CDS            MRM1 (fragment): MRM1_YEAST - Also known as PET56 From Saccharomyces cerevisiae (strain ATCC 204508 / S288c) (Baker's yeast).
