[The description below was written by a language model from this plasmid's Addgene catalogue record and pLannotate feature annotations shown in this document.]
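Description:
pVG136 is a yeast expression plasmid built on the EZL105 backbone and designed for chromosomal integration in budding yeast rather than episomal maintenance: the 7,983-nt sequence record shows no yeast replication origin or centromere, and the depositor notes that cutting with PmeI, which cuts twice, releases a fragment for single-copy integration. In E. coli it is propagated as a high-copy plasmid through a ColE1/pUC-type origin with ampicillin selection (AmpR), and it retains pBluescript-style remnants such as an f1 origin, a lacZα fragment, lac regulatory elements and flanking T3 and T7 promoters. Yeast transformants are selected by histidine prototrophy. The catalogue lists the marker as HIS3 with a "Cg" designation, and an adjacent Candida glabrata DED1 fragment suggests a C. glabrata-derived marker region, although the annotation tool labelled the HIS3 coding sequence and promoter with S. cerevisiae references. S. cerevisiae sequences from the HIS3 neighbourhood (DED1 and MRM1/PET56 fragments) lie on either side of the cassette and may act as homology arms, but the record does not name the integration locus.

The payload is a yeast codon-optimised version of the light-inducible transcription factor EL222 carrying a Pro165Ser substitution. The feature table shows a VP16 activation domain fragment directly upstream of, and apparently fused to, the Erythrobacter litoralis LOV–helix-turn-helix protein, followed by the CYC1 terminator. In EL222, illumination triggers formation of a flavin–protein adduct that frees the DNA-binding domain, so DNA binding and transcriptional activation become light-dependent. Expression is driven by the strong constitutive PGK1 promoter according to the catalogue, although this promoter was not annotated in the feature table. The construct supplies a mutant optogenetic activator for light-controlled gene expression in yeast. The record does not describe the functional effect of the Pro165Ser change.
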