Addgene plasmid #227750: pVG136
Purpose: Expresses a version of light-inducible transcription factor EL222 (Pro165Ser) under a strong constitutive PGK1pr
Depositing lab: Sahand Jamal Rahi. Depositing organization: Swiss Federal Institute of Technology (EPFL). Publication: Light-directed evolution of dynamic, multi-state, and computational protein functionalities. Gligorovski V, Labagnara M, Scutteri L, Blackholm M, Moglich A, Mansouri N, Rahi SJ. Cell. 2026 Mar 6:S0092-8674(26)00167-4. doi: 10.1016/j.cell.2026.02.002. PubMed 41794024.
Backbone
  Vector backbone: EZL105
  Vector type: Yeast Expression
  Selectable markers: HIS3 ; Cg (budding yeast)
Growth in bacteria
  Bacterial resistance: Ampicillin, 100 μg/mL
  Growth temperature: 37°C
  Growth strain: XL10
  Growth instructions: Can also be grown in DH5alpha.
  Copy number: High Copy
Gene/Insert
  Gene/Insert name: EL222 codon-optimized for budding yeast
  Species: S. cerevisiae (budding yeast)
  Mutation: Pro165Ser mutant
  Promoter: PGK1pr
  Cloning method: Restriction Enzyme; 5′ cloning site Unknown (unknown if destroyed)
Terms and licenses: Academic/Nonprofit Terms; Industry Terms: Not Available to Industry
Depositor comments: For a single-copy integration in budding yeast, the plasmid should be cut with PmeI (double-cutter). Please visit https://doi.org/10.1101/2024.02.28.582517 for bioRxiv preprint.
How to cite: pVG136 was a gift from Sahand Jamal Rahi (Addgene plasmid # 227750 ; http://n2t.net/addgene:227750 ; RRID:Addgene_227750)
